>Addgene plasmid #119176 | pJKW1547 | addgene full sequence | sequence record 231693 | Addgene NGS Result
GACGAAAGGGCCTCGTGATACGCCTATTTTTATAGGTTAATGTCATGATAATAATGGTTTCTTAGTATGA
TCCAATATCAAAGGAAATGATAGCATTGAAGGATGAGACTAATCCAATTGAGGAGTGGCAGCATATAGAA
CAGCTAAAGGGTAGTGCTGAAGGAAGCATACGATACCCCGCATGGAATGGGATAATATCACAGGAGGTAC
TAGACTACCTTTCATCCTACATAAATAGACGCATATAAGTACGCATTTAAGCATAAACACGCACTATGCC
GTTCTTCTCATGTATATATATATACAGGCAACACGCAGATATAGGTGCGACGTGAACAGTGAGCTGTATG
TGCGCAGCTCGCGTTGCATTTTCGGAAGCGCTCGTTTTCGGAAACGCTTTGAAGTTCCTATTCCGAAGTT
CCTATTCTCTAGAAAGTATAGGAACTTCAGAGCGCTTTTGAAAACCAAAAGCGCTCTGAAGACGCACTTT
CAAAAAACCAAAAACGCACCGGACTGTAACGAGCTACTAAAATATTGCGAATACCGCTTCCACAAACATT
GCTCAAAAGTATCTCTTTGCTATATATCTCTGTGCTATATCCCTATATAACCTACCCATCCACCTTTCGC
TCCTTGAACTTGCATCTAAACTCGACCTCTACATTTTTTATGTTTATCTCTAGTATTACTCTTTAGACAA
AAAAATTGTAGTAAGAACTATTCATAGAGTGAATCGAAAACAATACGAAAATGTAAACATTTCCTATACG
TAGTATATAGAGACAAAATAGAAGAAACCGTTCATAATTTTCTGACCAATGAAGAATCATCAACGCTATC
ACTTTCTGTTCACAAAGTATGCGCAATCCACATCGGTATAGAATATAATCGGGGATGCCTTTATCTTGAA
AAAATGCACCCGCAGCTTCGCTAGTAATCAGTAAACGCGGGAAGTGGAGTCAGGCTTTTTTTATGGAAGA
GAAAATAGACACCAAAGTAGCCTTCTTCTAACCTTAACGGACCTACAGTGCAAAAAGTTATCAAGAGACT
GCATTATAGAGCGCACAAAGGAGAAAAAAAGTAATCTAAGATGCTTTGTTAGAAAAATAGCGCTCTCGGG
ATGCATTTTTGTAGAACAAAAAAGAAGTATAGATTCTTTGTTGGTAAAATAGCGCTCTCGCGTTGCATTT
CTGTTCTGTAAAAATGCAGCTCAGATTCTTTGTTTGAAAAATTAGCGCTCTCGCGTTGCATTTTTGTTTT
ACAAAAATGAAGCACAGATTCTTCGTTGGTAAAATAGCGCTTTCGCGTTGCATTTCTGTTCTGTAAAAAT
GCAGCTCAGATTCTTTGTTTGAAAAATTAGCGCTCTCGCGTTGCATTTTTGTTCTACAAAATGAAGCACA
GATGCTTCGTTCAGGTGGCACTTTTCGGGGAAATGTGCGCGGAACCCCTATTTGTTTATTTTTCTAAATA
CATTCAAATATGTATCCGCTCATGAGACAATAACCCTGATAAATGCTTCAATAATATTGAAAAAGGAAGA
GTATGAGTATTCAACATTTCCGTGTCGCCCTTATTCCCTTTTTTGCGGCATTTTGCCTTCCTGTTTTTGC
TCACCCAGAAACGCTGGTGAAAGTAAAAGATGCTGAAGATCAGTTGGGTGCACGAGTGGGTTACATCGAA
CTGGATCTCAACAGCGGTAAGATCCTTGAGAGTTTTCGCCCCGAAGAACGTTTTCCAATGATGAGCACTT
TTAAAGTTCTGCTATGTGGCGCGGTATTATCCCGTATTGACGCCGGGCAAGAGCAACTCGGTCGCCGCAT
ACACTATTCTCAGAATGACTTGGTTGAGTACTCACCAGTCACAGAAAAGCATCTTACGGATGGCATGACA
GTAAGAGAATTATGCAGTGCTGCCATAACCATGAGTGATAACACTGCGGCCAACTTACTTCTGACAACGA
TCGGAGGACCGAAGGAGCTAACCGCTTTTTTGCACAACATGGGGGATCATGTAACTCGCCTTGATCGTTG
GGAACCGGAGCTGAATGAAGCCATACCAAACGACGAGCGTGACACCACGATGCCTGTAGCAATGGCAACA
ACGTTGCGCAAACTATTAACTGGCGAACTACTTACTCTAGCTTCCCGGCAACAATTAATAGACTGGATGG
AGGCGGATAAAGTTGCAGGACCACTTCTGCGCTCGGCCCTTCCGGCTGGCTGGTTTATTGCTGATAAATC
TGGAGCCGGTGAGCGTGGGTCTCGCGGTATCATTGCAGCACTGGGGCCAGATGGTAAGCCCTCCCGTATC
GTAGTTATCTACACGACGGGGAGTCAGGCAACTATGGATGAACGAAATAGACAGATCGCTGAGATAGGTG
CCTCACTGATTAAGCATTGGTAACTGTCAGACCAAGTTTACTCATATATACTTTAGATTGATTTAAAACT
TCATTTTTAATTTAAAAGGATCTAGGTGAAGATCCTTTTTGATAATCTCATGACCAAAATCCCTTAACGT
GAGTTTTCGTTCCACTGAGCGTCAGACCCCGTAGAAAAGATCAAAGGATCTTCTTGAGATCCTTTTTTTC
TGCGCGTAATCTGCTGCTTGCAAACAAAAAAACCACCGCTACCAGCGGTGGTTTGTTTGCCGGATCAAGA
GCTACCAACTCTTTTTCCGAAGGTAACTGGCTTCAGCAGAGCGCAGATACCAAATACTGTTCTTCTAGTG
TAGCCGTAGTTAGGCCACCACTTCAAGAACTCTGTAGCACCGCCTACATACCTCGCTCTGCTAATCCTGT
TACCAGTGGCTGCTGCCAGTGGCGATAAGTCGTGTCTTACCGGGTTGGACTCAAGACGATAGTTACCGGA
TAAGGCGCAGCGGTCGGGCTGAACGGGGGGTTCGTGCACACAGCCCAGCTTGGAGCGAACGACCTACACC
GAACTGAGATACCTACAGCGTGAGCTATGAGAAAGCGCCACGCTTCCCGAAGGGAGAAAGGCGGACAGGT
ATCCGGTAAGCGGCAGGGTCGGAACAGGAGAGCGCACGAGGGAGCTTCCAGGGGGAAACGCCTGGTATCT
TTATAGTCCTGTCGGGTTTCGCCACCTCTGACTTGAGCGTCGATTTTTGTGATGCTCGTCAGGGGGGCGG
AGCCTATGGAAAAACGCCAGCAACGCGGCCTTTTTACGGTTCCTGGCCTTTTGCTGGCCTTTTGCTCACA
TGTTCTTTCCTGCGTTATCCCCTGATTCTGTGGATAACCGTATTACCGCCTTTGAGTGAGCTGATACCGC
TCGCCGCAGCCGAACGACCGAGCGCAGCGAGTCAGTGAGCGAGGAAGCGGAAGAGCGCCCAATACGCAAA
CCGCCTCTCCCCGCGCGTTGGCCGATTCATTAATGCAGCTGGCACGACAGGTTTCCCGACTGGAAAGCGG
GCAGTGAGCGCAACGCAATTAATGTGAGTTAGCTCACTCATTAGGCACCCCAGGCTTTACACTTTATGCT
TCCGGCTCGTATGTTGTGTGGAATTGTGAGCGGATAACAATTTCACACAGGAAACAGCTATGACCATGAT
TACGCCAAGCGCGCAATTAACCCTCACTAAAGGGAACAAAAGCTGGAGCTCATAGCTTCAAAATGTTTCT
ACTCCTTTTTTACTCTTCCAGATTTTCTCGGACTCCGCGCATCGCCGTACCACTTCAAAACACCCAAGCA
CAGCATACTAAATTTCCCCTCTTTCTTCCTCTAGGGTGTCGTTAATTACCCGTACTAAAGGTTTGGAAAA
GAAAAAAGAGACCGCCTCGTTTCTTTTTCTTCGTCGAAAAAGGCAATAAAAATTTTTATCACGTTTCTTT
TTCTTGAAAATTTTTTTTTTGATTTTTTTCTCTTTCGATGACCTCCCATTGATATTTAAGTTAATAAACG
GTCTTCAATTTCTCAAGTTTCAGTTTCATTTTTCTTGTTCTATTACAACTTTTTTTACTTCTTGCTCATT
AGAAAGAAAGCATAGCAATCTAATCTAAGTTTTCTAGAACTAGTATGTCGAAGATGGTGGAGGAGCATTG
GGCAGCGCAGCGGGCGAGGGGACCGGCGACAGTGCTGGCCATCGGCACTGCAAATCCTCCCAATGTGTTG
TACCAGGCAGATTATCCCGACTTCTACTTTAGGGTCACCAAGAGTGAGCACATGACCCAGCTAAAGGAGA
AGTTTAAACGTATATGTGATAAGTCAGCAATAAGAAAGCGCCACCTCCATCTAACCGAGGAGCTGCTGGA
GAAGAACCCTAACATATGTGCACACATGGCCCCCTCCCTCGACGCCCGGCAAGACATTGCGGTGGTGGAG
GTCCCCAAGCTAGCCAAAGAAGCTGCAACCAAGGCCATCAAGGAGTGGGGGCGACCCAAGTCCGACATCA
CCCACCTCATCTTCTGCACCACCTGCGGCGTGGACATGCCCGGCGCCGACTACCAACTCACCACGCTCCT
CGGCCTCCGCCCCACGGTCCGCCGCACCATGCTCTACCAACAGGGCTGCTTCGCCGGCGGCACAGTCCTT
CGCCATGCCAAGGACTTCGCCGAGAACAATAGGGGTGCTCGTGTCCTCGCCGTCTGCTCGGAGTTCACCG
TCATGAACTTCAGCGGACCGTCGGAGGCCCACTTAGACAGCATGGTCGGTATGGCGCTGTTCGGTGATGG
CGCCTCGGCTGTCATCGTCGGCGCCGATCCTGACTTTGCCATTGAACGACCGCTCTTTCAACTGGTTTCT
ACAACACAAACTATTGTCCCGGACTCGGACGGAGCCATCAAGTGCCATCTCAAGGAGGTGGGCCTAACCC
TGCATCTCGTTAAGAATGTACCAGATCTCATATCAAATAACATGGACAAGATCCTCGAAGAGGCATTTGC
ACCATTGGGCATCAGAGATTGGAACTCAATCTTTTGGACAGCTCATCCAGGTGGAGCAGCCATACTCGAC
CAGTTGGAGGCCAAGCTCGGTCTGAACAAGGAGAAGCTCAAGACTACAAGAACAGTTCTGAGGGAGTATG
GAAACATGTCCAGCGCCTGTGTTTGTTTCGTCCTGGACGAGATGAGGAGAAGTAGCTTGGAGGAGGGGAA
GACAACGTCCGGGGAAGGGTTGGAATGGGGAATTCTGCTAGGGTTTGGGCCTGGGTTGACAGTGGAGACA
GTCGTCTTGCGTAGCGTACCCATCTCGACAGCCAATTAATGAACTAGTGGATCCCCCGGGCTGCAGGAAT
TCGATATCAAGCTTATCGATACCGTCGACCTCGAGTCATGTAATTAGTTATGTCACGCTTACATTCACGC
CCTCCCCCCACATCCGCTCTAACCGAAAAGGAAGGAGTTAGACAACCTGAAGTCTAGGTCCCTATTTATT
TTTTTATAGTTATGTTAGTATTAAGAACGTTATTTATATTTCAAATTTTTCTTTTTTTTCTGTACAGACG
CGTGTACGCATGTAACATTATACTGAAAACCTTGCTTGAGAAGGTTTTGGGACGCTCGAAGGCTTTAATT
TGCGGCCGGTACCCAATTCGCCCTATAGTGAGTCGTATTACGCGCGCTCACTGGCCGTCGTTTTACAACG
TCGTGACTGGGAAAACCCTGGCGTTACCCAACTTAATCGCCTTGCAGCACATCCCCCTTTCGCCAGCTGG
CGTAATAGCGAAGAGGCCCGCACCGATCGCCCTTCCCAACAGTTGCGCAGCCTGAATGGCGAATGG
[124 nt withheld, positions 5737-5860]
C
[91 nt withheld, positions 5862-5952]
A
[49 nt withheld, positions 5954-6002]
CCTTTGACGTTGGAGTCCACGTTCTTT
[37 nt withheld, positions 6030-6066]
ACCCTATCTCGGTCTATTCTTTTGATTTATAAGGGATTTTGCCGATTTCGGCCTATTGGTTAAAAAATGA
GCTGATTTAACAAAAATTTAACGCGAATTTTAACAAAATATTAACGCTTACAATTTCCTGATGCGGTATT
TTCTCCTTACGCATCTGTGCGGTATTTCACACCGCATAGGGTAATAACTGATATAATTAAATTGAAGCTC
TAATTTGTGAGTTTAGTATACATGCATTTACTTATAATACAGTTTTTTAGTTTTGCTGGCCGCATCTTCT
CAAATATGCTTCCCAGCCTGCTTTTCTGTAACGTTCACCCTCTACCTTAGCATCCCTTCCCTTTGCAAAT
AGTCCTCTTCCAACAATAATAATGTCAGATCCTGTAGAGACCACATCATCCACGGTTCTATACTGTTGAC
CCAATGCGTCTCCCTTGTCATCTAAACCCACACCGGGTGTCATAATCAACCAATCGTAACCTTCATCTCT
TCCACCCATGTCTCTTTGAGCAATAAAGCCGATAACAAAATCTTTGTCGCTCTTCGCAATGTCAACAGTA
CCCTTAGTATATTCTCCAGTAGATAGGGAGCCCTTGCATGACAATTCTGCTAACATCAAAAGGCCTCTAG
GTTCCTTTGTTACTTCTTCTGCCGCCTGCTTCAAACCGCTAACAATACCTGGGCCCACCACACCGTGTGC
ATTCGTAATGTCTGCCCATTCTGCTATTCTGTATACACCCGCAGAGTACTGCAATTTGACTGTATTACCA
ATGTCAGCAAATTTTCTGTCTTCGAAGAGTAAAAAATTGTACTTGGCGGATAATGCCTTTAGCGGCTTAA
CTGTGCCCTCCATGGAAAAATCAGTCAAGATATCCACATGTGTTTTTAGTAAACAAATTTTGGGACCTAA
TGCTTCAACTAACTCCAGTAATTCCTTGGTGGTACGAACATCCAATGAAGCACACAAGTTTGTTTGCTTT
TCGTGCATGATATTAAATAGCTTGGCAGCAACAGGACTAGGATGAGTAGCAGCACGTTCCTTATATGTAG
CTTTCGACATGATTTATCTTCGTTTCCTGCAGGTTTTTGTTCTGTGCAGTTGGGTTAAGAATACTGGGCA
ATTTCATGTTTCTTCAACACTACATATGCGTATATATACCAATCTAAGTCTGTGCTCCTTCCTTCGTTCT
TCCTTCTGTTCGGAGATTACCGAATCAAAAAAATTTCAAGGAAACCGAAATCAAAAAAAAGAATAAAAAA
AAAATGATGAATTGAAAAGGTGGTATGGTGCACTCTCAGTACAATCTGCTCTGATGCCGCATAGTTAAGC
CAGCCCCGACACCCGCCAACACCCGCTGACGCGCCCTGACGGGCTTGTCTGCTCCCGGCATCCGCTTACA
GACAAGCTGTGACCGTCTCCGGGAGCTGCATGTGTCAGAGGTTTTCACCGTCATCACCGAAACGCGCGA
Features (pLannotate 1.2.2; 21 found; start..end, strand, type, name):
     69..1411    +  rep_origin     2μ ori: yeast 2μ plasmid origin of replication
   1438..1542    +  promoter       AmpR promoter: bla
   1543..2403    +  CDS            AmpR: β-lactamase; bla; confers resistance to ampicillin, carbenicillin, and related antibiotics
   2574..3162    +  rep_origin     ori: high-copy-number ColE1/pMB1/pBR322/pUC origin of replication
   3345..3437    +  CDS            lacI (fragment): lac repressor; lacI; The lac repressor binds to the lac operator to inhibit transcription in E. coli. This inhibition can be relieved by adding lactose or isopropyl-β-D-thiogalactopyranoside (IPTG).
   3450..3471    +  protein_bind   CAP binding site: CAP binding activates transcription in the presence of cAMP. E. coli catabolite activator protein
   3486..3516    +  promoter       lac promoter: promoter for the E. coli lac operon
   3524..3540    +  protein_bind   lac operator: The lac repressor binds to the lac operator to inhibit transcription in E. coli. This inhibition can be relieved by adding lactose or isopropyl-β-D-thiogalactopyranoside (IPTG). lac repressor encoded by lacI
   3585..3603    +  promoter       T3 promoter: promoter for bacteriophage T3 RNA polymerase
   3621..4019    +  promoter       TEF1 promoter: S. cerevisiae TEF1; promoter for EF-1α
   4047..5207    +  CDS            CHS1: CHS1_ORYSI - Also known as CHS. Experimental evidence at protein level: Swiss-Prot protein existence level 1. The primary product of this enzyme is 4,2',4',6'- tetrahydroxychalcone (also termed naringenin-chalcone or chalcone) which can under specific conditions spontaneously isomerize into naringenin. From Oryza sativa subsp. indica (Rice).
   5221..5285    +  misc_feature   MCS (fragment): pBluescript multiple cloning site
   5286..5533    +  terminator     CYC1 terminator: S. cerevisiae CYC1; transcription terminator for CYC1
   5552..5570    -  promoter       T7 promoter: promoter for bacteriophage T7 RNA polymerase
   5578..5733    +  CDS            lacZα (fragment): LacZα fragment of β-galactosidase; lacZ fragment
   5737..6165    +  rep_origin     f1 ori (sequence partly withheld): f1 bacteriophage origin of replication; arrow indicates direction of (+) strand synthesis
   6193..6244    -  misc_feature   bom (fragment): basis of mobility region from pBR322
   6323..7126    -  CDS            URA3: orotidine-5'-phosphate decarboxylase, required for uracil biosynthesis; S. cerevisiae URA3; yeast auxotrophic marker, counterselectable with 5-fluoroorotic acid (5-FOA)
   7127..7342    -  promoter       URA3 promoter: S. cerevisiae URA3
   7350..7399    -  misc_feature   bom (fragment): basis of mobility region from pBR322
   7501..1       -  CDS            rop (fragment) (across the origin): Rop protein, which maintains plasmids at low copy number; rop
