[The description below was written by a language model from this plasmid's Addgene catalogue record and pLannotate feature annotations shown in this document.]
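Description:
pJKW1547 is a yeast expression plasmid built on the p426TEF backbone, an episomal Saccharomyces cerevisiae–E. coli shuttle vector. In yeast it replicates from the 2μ origin, which supports multicopy maintenance, and is selected by complementation of uracil auxotrophy through the URA3 marker under its own promoter; URA3 also permits counterselection with 5-fluoroorotic acid. In bacteria it is propagated at high copy from a ColE1/pUC-type origin with ampicillin selection provided by β-lactamase. The backbone retains pBluescript-derived remnants, including an f1 phage origin, lac promoter/operator and lacZα fragments, and flanking T3 and T7 promoters. Small annotated fragments of lacI, bom and rop are likewise vector remnants rather than functional parts.

The payload is PmSPS2 from kava (Piper methysticum), an insert of about 1.2 kb introduced by Gibson assembly. It sits between the constitutive S. cerevisiae TEF1 promoter and the CYC1 transcription terminator, with a residual piece of the multiple cloning site downstream of the coding region. The automated annotation labels this open reading frame as a rice chalcone synthase (CHS1). This is a homology-based match, not the true identity of the insert, and suggests that PmSPS2 is related to chalcone synthases, a family of type III polyketide synthases. No epitope tags or reporters are annotated. The sequenced record is 7,535 nt, slightly shorter than the 7,546 bp listed in the catalogue. The plasmid is intended for heterologous expression of PmSPS2 in yeast and was deposited with a study on the biosynthetic origin of kavalactones in kava.
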