Addgene plasmid #119176: pJKW1547
Purpose: Yeast expression plasmid for PmSPS2
Depositing lab: Jing-Ke Weng. Depositing organization: Whitehead Institute for Biomedical Research. Publication: The biosynthetic origin of psychoactive kavalactones in kava. Pluskal T, Torrens-Spence MP, Fallon TR, De Abreu A, Shi CH, Weng JK. Nat Plants. 2019 Jul 22. pii: 10.1038/s41477-019-0474-0. doi: 10.1038/s41477-019-0474-0. PubMed 31332312.
Backbone
  Vector backbone: p426TEF
  Backbone size w/o insert (bp): 6352
  Total vector size (bp): 7546
  Vector type: Yeast Expression
  Selectable markers: URA3
Growth in bacteria
  Bacterial resistance: Ampicillin, 100 μg/mL
  Growth temperature: 37°C
  Growth strain: DH5alpha
  Copy number: High Copy
Gene/Insert
  Gene/Insert name: PmSPS2
  Species: Piper methysticum
  Insert size (bp): 1185
  GenBank ID: MK058494
  Promoter: TEF1
  Cloning method: Gibson Cloning
  Sequencing primers: 5′ TACTTCTTGCTCATTAGAAAGA; 3′ tcgaggtcgacggtatcgataa
Terms and licenses: Academic/Nonprofit Terms; Industry Terms: Not Available to Industry
How to cite: pJKW1547 was a gift from Jing-Ke Weng (Addgene plasmid # 119176 ; http://n2t.net/addgene:119176 ; RRID:Addgene_119176)
